Addgene plasmid #124591: CellTagA
Purpose: Expressed barcode for sample multiplexing in single-cell analysis
Depositing lab: Samantha Morris. Depositing organization: Washington University in Saint Louis. Publication: CellTag Indexing: genetic barcode-based sample multiplexing for single-cell genomics. Guo C, Kong W, Kamimoto K, Rivera-Gonzalez GC, Yang X, Kirita Y, Morris SA. Genome Biol. 2019 May 9;20(1):90. doi: 10.1186/s13059-019-1699-y. PubMed 31072405.
Backbone
  Vector backbone: pSMAL
  Backbone size w/o insert (bp): 8426
  Total vector size (bp): 8432
  Vector type: Mammalian Expression, Lentiviral
Growth in bacteria
  Bacterial resistance: Ampicillin, 100 μg/mL
  Growth temperature: 37°C
  Growth strain: NEB Stable
  Copy number: High Copy
Gene/Insert
  Gene/Insert name: CellTagA
  Species: Synthetic
  Insert size (bp): 8
  Promoter: hCMV
  Cloning method: Ligation Independent Cloning
  Sequencing primers: 5′ SV40 PolyA
Terms and licenses: Academic/Nonprofit Terms; Industry Terms: Not Available to Industry
Depositor comments: The pSMAL backbone was a kind gift from John Dick: van Galen, P. et al. The unfolded protein response governs integrity of the haematopoietic stem-cell pool during stress. Nature 510, 268–72 (2014). Please visit https://www.biorxiv.org/content/10.1101/335547v2 for bioRxiv preprint.
How to cite: CellTagA was a gift from Samantha Morris (Addgene plasmid # 124591 ; http://n2t.net/addgene:124591 ; RRID:Addgene_124591)
