[The description below was written by a language model from this plasmid's Addgene catalogue record and the feature table of its GenBank file.]
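Description:
CellTagA is a third-generation-style, self-inactivating HIV-1 lentiviral transfer plasmid built on the pSMAL backbone. It carries a defined 8 bp synthetic barcode that is expressed in transduced mammalian cells so that samples can be labelled and later multiplexed in single-cell transcriptomic experiments. In bacteria it is maintained through a high-copy ColE1/pUC-type origin and selected with ampicillin via the beta-lactamase gene. An f1 origin and an SV40 origin are also present in the plasmid backbone.

The viral genome is transcribed in packaging cells from a CMV enhancer/promoter fused to a truncated 5' LTR. It contains the Psi packaging signal, the RRE for Rev-dependent nuclear export, the cPPT/CTS element, a WPRE and a U3-deleted 3' LTR, which is followed by an SV40 polyadenylation signal. Within the provirus, an EGFP coding sequence lies in reverse orientation relative to the viral genome. It is positioned downstream of a minimal CMV promoter and terminated by its own SV40 poly(A) signal. This corresponds to the hCMV promoter listed in the catalogue entry.

The 8 bp barcode is not annotated as a separate feature. The listed SV40 poly(A) sequencing primer suggests it lies at the 3' end of the EGFP transcript, where it would be captured by poly(A)-primed single-cell library methods, but the record does not give its exact position. EGFP fluorescence also serves as a marker of transduction. Remnants of the parental vector persist between the reporter and the WPRE, namely two loxP sites flanking an attR1 site and a lac UV5 promoter. No function for these remnants in this construct is recorded.
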