LOCUS       Exported 8432 bp ds-DNA circular SYN 12-MAY-2021
DEFINITION  Expressed barcode for sample multiplexing in single-cell analysis.
ACCESSION   .
VERSION     .
KEYWORDS    CellTagA
SOURCE      synthetic DNA construct
  ORGANISM  synthetic DNA construct
REFERENCE   1 (bases 1 to 8432)
  TITLE     CellTag Indexing: genetic barcode-based sample multiplexing for
            single-cell genomics
  JOURNAL   Unpublished
REFERENCE   2 (bases 1 to 8432)
  AUTHORS   .
  TITLE     Direct Submission
  JOURNAL   Exported May 12, 2021 from SnapGene Server 1.1.58
            http://www.snapgene.com
FEATURES             Location/Qualifiers
     source          1..8432
                     /organism="synthetic DNA construct"
                     /mol_type="other DNA"
     promoter        314..517
                     /label=CMV promoter
                     /note="human cytomegalovirus (CMV) immediate early
                     promoter"
     primer_bind     468..488
                     /label=CMV-F
                     /note="Human CMV immediate early promoter, forward primer"
     LTR             532..712
                     /label=5' LTR (truncated)
                     /note="truncated 5' long terminal repeat (LTR) from HIV-1"
     misc_feature    759..884
                     /label=HIV-1 Psi
                     /note="packaging signal of human immunodeficiency virus
                     type 1"
     misc_feature    1377..1610
                     /label=RRE
                     /note="The Rev response element (RRE) of HIV-1 allows for
                     Rev-dependent mRNA export from the nucleus to the
                     cytoplasm."
     CDS             1795..1839
                     /codon_start=1
                     /product="antigenic peptide corresponding to amino acids
                     655 to 669 of the HIV envelope protein gp41 (Lutje Hulsik
                     et al., 2013)"
                     /label=gp41 peptide
                     /note="recognized by the 2H10 single-chain llama nanobody"
                     /translation="KNEQELLELDKWASL"
     misc_feature    2106..2223
                     /label=cPPT/CTS
                     /note="central polypurine tract and central termination
                     sequence of HIV-1"
     polyA_signal    2355..2489
                     /label=SV40 poly(A) signal
                     /note="SV40 polyadenylation signal"
     CDS             complement(2543..3259)
                     /codon_start=1
                     /product="enhanced GFP"
                     /label=EGFP
                     /translation="MVSKGEELFTGVVPILVELDGDVNGHKFSVSGEGEGDATYGKLTL
                     KFICTTGKLPVPWPTLVTTLTYGVQCFSRYPDHMKQHDFFKSAMPEGYVQERTIFFKDD
                     GNYKTRAEVKFEGDTLVNRIELKGIDFKEDGNILGHKLEYNYNSHNVYIMADKQKNGIK
                     VNFKIRHNIEDGSVQLADHYQQNTPIGDGPVLLPDNHYLSTQSALSKDPNEKRDHMVLL
                     EFVTAAGITLGMDELYK"
     primer_bind     complement(2585..2606)
                     /label=EGFP-C
                     /note="EGFP, forward primer"
     primer_bind     2934..2953
                     /label=EXFP-R
                     /note="For distinguishing EGFP variants, reverse primer"
     primer_bind     3193..3214
                     /label=EGFP-N
                     /note="EGFP, reverse primer"
     primer_bind     complement(3342..3366)
                     /label=LNCX
                     /note="Human CMV promoter, forward primer"
     promoter        complement(3363..3401)
                     /label=minimal CMV promoter
                     /note="human cytomegalovirus (CMV) immediate early
                     promoter"
     protein_bind    3835..3868
                     /label=loxP
                     /bound_moiety="Cre recombinase"
                     /note="Cre-mediated recombination occurs in the 8-bp core
                     sequence (GCATACAT)."
     protein_bind    3883..4007
                     /gene="mutant version of attR"
                     /label=attR1
                     /bound_moiety="LR Clonase(TM)"
                     /note="recombination site for the Gateway(R) LR reaction"
     promoter        4032..4062
                     /label=lac UV5 promoter
                     /note="E. coli lac promoter with an ""up"" mutation"
     primer_bind     complement(4080..4096)
                     /label=SK primer
                     /note="common sequencing primer, one of multiple similar
                     variants"
     primer_bind     complement(4080..4096)
                     /label=pBluescriptSK
                     /note="For pBluescript vector"
     protein_bind    4097..4130
                     /label=loxP
                     /bound_moiety="Cre recombinase"
                     /note="Cre-mediated recombination occurs in the 8-bp core
                     sequence (GCATACAT)."
     misc_feature    4136..4724
                     /label=WPRE
                     /note="woodchuck hepatitis virus posttranscriptional
                     regulatory element"
     primer_bind     complement(4189..4209)
                     /label=WPRE-R
                     /note="WPRE, reverse primer"
     CDS             complement(4607..4618)
                     /codon_start=1
                     /product="Factor Xa recognition and cleavage site"
                     /label=Factor Xa site
                     /translation="IEGR"
     LTR             4811..5044
                     /label=3' LTR (Delta-U3)
                     /note="self-inactivating 3' long terminal repeat (LTR) from
                     HIV-1"
     polyA_signal    5116..5237
                     /label=SV40 poly(A) signal
                     /note="SV40 polyadenylation signal"
     primer_bind     5207..5226
                     /label=EBV-rev
                     /note="SV40 polyA terminator, reverse primer"
     rep_origin      5277..5412
                     /label=SV40 ori
                     /note="SV40 origin of replication"
     primer_bind     5339..5358
                     /label=SV40pro-F
                     /note="SV40 promoter/origin, forward primer"
     primer_bind     complement(5432..5451)
                     /label=T7
                     /note="T7 promoter, forward primer"
     promoter        complement(5433..5451)
                     /label=T7 promoter
                     /note="promoter for bacteriophage T7 RNA polymerase"
     primer_bind     complement(5461..5478)
                     /label=M13 Forward
                     /note="In lacZ gene. Also called M13-F20 or M13 (-21)
                     Forward"
     primer_bind     complement(5461..5477)
                     /label=M13 fwd
                     /note="common sequencing primer, one of multiple similar
                     variants"
     primer_bind     complement(5470..5492)
                     /label=M13/pUC Forward
                     /note="In lacZ gene"
     rep_origin      5619..6074
                     /direction=RIGHT
                     /label=f1 ori
                     /note="f1 bacteriophage origin of replication; arrow
                     indicates direction of (+) strand synthesis"
     primer_bind     complement(5706..5725)
                     /label=F1ori-R
                     /note="F1 origin, reverse primer"
     primer_bind     5916..5937
                     /label=F1ori-F
                     /note="F1 origin, forward primer"
     promoter        6100..6204
                     /gene="bla"
                     /label=AmpR promoter
     CDS             6205..7065
                     /codon_start=1
                     /gene="bla"
                     /product="beta-lactamase"
                     /label=AmpR
                     /note="confers resistance to ampicillin, carbenicillin, and
                     related antibiotics"
                     /translation="MSIQHFRVALIPFFAAFCLPVFAHPETLVKVKDAEDQLGARVGYI
                     ELDLNSGKILESFRPEERFPMMSTFKVLLCGAVLSRIDAGQEQLGRRIHYSQNDLVEYS
                     PVTEKHLTDGMTVRELCSAAITMSDNTAANLLLTTIGGPKELTAFLHNMGDHVTRLDRW
                     EPELNEAIPNDERDTTMPVAMATTLRKLLTGELLTLASRQQLIDWMEADKVAGPLLRSA
                     LPAGWFIADKSGAGERGSRGIIAALGPDGKPSRIVVIYTTGSQATMDERNRQIAEIGAS
                     LIKHW"
     primer_bind     complement(6423..6442)
                     /label=Amp-R
                     /note="Ampicillin resistance gene, reverse primer"
     rep_origin      7236..7824
                     /direction=RIGHT
                     /label=ori
                     /note="high-copy-number ColE1/pMB1/pBR322/pUC origin of
                     replication"
     primer_bind     7725..7744
                     /label=pBR322ori-F
                     /note="pBR322 origin, forward primer"
     primer_bind     7978..7995
                     /label=L4440
                     /note="L4440 vector, forward primer"
     protein_bind    8112..8133
                     /label=CAP binding site
                     /bound_moiety="E. coli catabolite activator protein"
                     /note="CAP binding activates transcription in the presence
                     of cAMP."
     promoter        8148..8178
                     /label=lac promoter
                     /note="promoter for the E. coli lac operon"
     protein_bind    8186..8202
                     /label=lac operator
                     /bound_moiety="lac repressor encoded by lacI"
                     /note="The lac repressor binds to the lac operator to
                     inhibit transcription in E. coli. This inhibition can be
                     relieved by adding lactose or
                     isopropyl-beta-D-thiogalactopyranoside (IPTG)."
     primer_bind     8191..8213
                     /label=M13/pUC Reverse
                     /note="In lacZ gene"
     primer_bind     8210..8226
                     /label=M13 rev
                     /note="common sequencing primer, one of multiple similar
                     variants"
     primer_bind     8210..8226
                     /label=M13 Reverse
                     /note="In lacZ gene. Also called M13-rev"
     primer_bind     8245..8265
                     /label=T3
                     /note="T3 promoter, forward primer"
     promoter        8247..8265
                     /label=T3 promoter
                     /note="promoter for bacteriophage T3 RNA polymerase"
     enhancer        8366..313
                     /label=CMV enhancer
                     /note="human cytomegalovirus immediate early enhancer"
ORIGIN
        1 ggagttccgc gttacataac ttacggtaaa tggcccgcct ggctgaccgc ccaacgaccc
       61 ccgcccattg acgtcaataa tgacgtatgt tcccatagta acgccaatag ggactttcca
      121 ttgacgtcaa tgggtggagt atttacggta aactgcccac ttggcagtac atcaagtgta
      181 tcatatgcca agtacgcccc ctattgacgt caatgacggt aaatggcccg cctggcatta
      241 tgcccagtac atgaccttat gggactttcc tacttggcag tacatctacg tattagtcat
      301 cgctattacc atggtgatgc ggttttggca gtacatcaat gggcgtggat agcggtttga
      361 ctcacgggga tttccaagtc tccaccccat tgacgtcaat gggagtttgt tttggcacca
      421 aaatcaacgg gactttccaa aatgtcgtaa caactccgcc ccattgacgc aaatgggcgg
      481 taggcgtgta cggtgggagg tctatataag cagagctcgt ttagtgaacc ggggtctctc
      541 tggttagacc agatctgagc ctgggagctc tctggctaac tagggaaccc actgcttaag
      601 cctcaataaa gcttgccttg agtgcttcaa gtagtgtgtg cccgtctgtt gtgtgactct
      661 ggtaactaga gatccctcag acccttttag tcagtgtgga aaatctctag cagtggcgcc
      721 cgaacaggga cttgaaagcg aaagggaaac cagaggagct ctctcgacgc aggactcggc
      781 ttgctgaagc gcgcacggca agaggcgagg ggcggcgact ggtgagtacg ccaaaaattt
      841 tgactagcgg aggctagaag gagagagatg ggtgcgagag cgtcagtatt aagcggggga
      901 gaattagatc gcgatgggaa aaaattcggt taaggccagg gggaaagaaa aaatataaat
      961 taaaacatat agtatgggca agcagggagc tagaacgatt cgcagttaat cctggcctgt
     1021 tagaaacatc agaaggctgt agacaaatac tgggacagct acaaccatcc cttcagacag
     1081 gatcagaaga acttagatca ttatataata cagtagcaac cctctattgt gtgcatcaaa
     1141 ggatagagat aaaagacacc aaggaagctt tagacaagat agaggaagag caaaacaaaa
     1201 gtaagaccac cgcacagcaa gcggccgctg atcttcagac ctggaggagg agatatgagg
     1261 gacaattgga gaagtgaatt atataaatat aaagtagtaa aaattgaacc attaggagta
     1321 gcacccacca aggcaaagag aagagtggtg cagagagaaa aaagagcagt gggaatagga
     1381 gctttgttcc ttgggttctt gggagcagca ggaagcacta tgggcgcagc gtcaatgacg
     1441 ctgacggtac aggccagaca attattgtct ggtatagtgc agcagcagaa caatttgctg
     1501 agggctattg aggcgcaaca gcatctgttg caactcacag tctggggcat caagcagctc
     1561 caggcaagaa tcctggctgt ggaaagatac ctaaaggatc aacagctcct ggggatttgg
     1621 ggttgctctg gaaaactcat ttgcaccact gctgtgcctt ggaatgctag ttggagtaat
     1681 aaatctctgg aacagatttg gaatcacacg acctggatgg agtgggacag agaaattaac
     1741 aattacacaa gcttaataca ctccttaatt gaagaatcgc aaaaccagca agaaaagaat
     1801 gaacaagaat tattggaatt agataaatgg gcaagtttgt ggaattggtt taacataaca
     1861 aattggctgt ggtatataaa attattcata atgatagtag gaggcttggt aggtttaaga
     1921 atagtttttg ctgtactttc tatagtgaat agagttaggc agggatattc accattatcg
     1981 tttcagaccc acctcccaac cccgagggga cccgacaggc ccgaaggaat agaagaagaa
     2041 ggtggagaga gagacagaga cagatccatt cgattagtga acggatctcg acggtatcgg
     2101 ttaactttta aaagaaaagg ggggattggg gggtacagtg caggggaaag aatagtagac
     2161 ataatagcaa cagacataca aactaaagaa ttacaaaaac aaattacaaa aattcaaaat
     2221 tttatcgatc acgagactag cctcgagtga tcataatcag ccataccaca tttgtagagg
     2281 ttttacttgc tttaaaaaac ctcccacacc tccccctgaa cctgaaacat aaaatgaatg
     2341 caattgttgt tgttaacttg tttattgcag cttataatgg ttacaaataa ggcaatagca
     2401 tcacaaattt cacaaataag gcattttttt cactgcattc tagttttggt ttgtccaaac
     2461 tcatcaatgt atcttatcat gtctggatct caaatccctc ggaagctgcg cctgtcatcg
     2521 aattcatata gcaaccggtt tacttgtaca gctcgtccat gccgagagtg atcccggcgg
     2581 cggtcacgaa ctccagcagg accatgtgat cgcgcttctc gttggggtct ttgctcaggg
     2641 cggactgggt gctcaggtag tggttgtcgg gcagcagcac ggggccgtcg ccgatggggg
     2701 tgttctgctg gtagtggtcg gcgagctgca cgctgccgtc ctcgatgttg tggcggatct
     2761 tgaagttcac cttgatgccg ttcttctgct tgtcggccat gatatagacg ttgtggctgt
     2821 tgtagttgta ctccagcttg tgccccagga tgttgccgtc ctccttgaag tcgatgccct
     2881 tcagctcgat gcggttcacc agggtgtcgc cctcgaactt cacctcggcg cgggtcttgt
     2941 agttgccgtc gtccttgaag aagatggtgc gctcctggac gtagccttcg ggcatggcgg
     3001 acttgaagaa gtcgtgctgc ttcatgtggt cggggtagcg gctgaagcac tgcacgccgt
     3061 aggtcagggt ggtcacgagg gtgggccagg gcacgggcag cttgccggtg gtgcagatga
     3121 acttcagggt cagcttaccg taggtggcat cgccctcgcc ctcgccggac acgctgaact
     3181 tgtggccgtt tacgtcgccg tccagctcga ccaggatggg caccaccccg gtgaacagct
     3241 cctcgccctt gctcaccatg gtggtaccga attccgcgga ggctggatcg gtcccggtgt
     3301 cttctatgga ggtcaaaaca gcgtggatgg cgtctccagg cgatctgacg gttcactaaa
     3361 cgagctctgc ttatataggc ctcccaccgt acacgcctac cactagtaat gaaagacccc
     3421 acctgtaggt ttggcaagct agctgcagta acgccatttt gcaaggcatg gaaaaatacc
     3481 aaaccaagaa tagagaagtt cagatcaagg gcgggtacat gaaaatagct aacgttgggc
     3541 caaacaggat atctgcggtg agcagtttcg gccccggccc ggggccaaga acagatggtc
     3601 accgcagttt cggccccggc ccgaggccaa gaacagatgg tccccagata tggcccaacc
     3661 ctcagcagtt tcttaagacc catcagatgt ttccaggctc ccccaaggac ctgaaatgac
     3721 cctgcgcctt atttgaatta accaatcagc ctgcttctcg cttctgttcg cgcgcttctg
     3781 cttcccgagc tctataaaag agctcacaac ccctcactcg gcttaattaa gatcataact
     3841 tcgtatagca tacattatac gaagttatcc cagcttgata tcacaagttt gtacaaaaaa
     3901 gctgaacgag aaacgtaaaa tgatataaat atcaatatat taaattagat tttgcataaa
     3961 aaacagacta cataatactg taaaacacaa catatccagt cactatggcg gccgcattag
     4021 gcaccccagg ctttacactt tatgcttccg gctcgtataa tgtgtggatt ttgagttagg
     4081 atccactagt tctagaataa cttcgtatag catacattat acgaagttat tcgacaatca
     4141 acctctggat tacaaaattt gtgaaagatt gactggtatt cttaactatg ttgctccttt
     4201 tacgctatgt ggatacgctg ctttaatgcc tttgtatcat gctattgctt cccgtatggc
     4261 tttcattttc tcctccttgt ataaatcctg gttgctgtct ctttatgagg agttgtggcc
     4321 cgttgtcagg caacgtggcg tggtgtgcac tgtgtttgct gacgcaaccc ccactggttg
     4381 gggcattgcc accacctgtc agctcctttc cgggactttc gctttccccc tccctattgc
     4441 cacggcggaa ctcatcgccg cctgccttgc ccgctgctgg acaggggctc ggctgttggg
     4501 cactgacaat tccgtggtgt tgtcggggaa gctgacgtcc tttccatggc tgctcgcctg
     4561 tgttgccacc tggattctgc gcgggacgtc cttctgctac gtcccttcgg ccctcaatcc
     4621 agcggacctt ccttcccgcg gcctgctgcc ggctctgcgg cctcttccgc gtcttcgcct
     4681 tcgccctcag acgagtcgga tctccctttg ggccgcctcc ccgcctggaa ttcgagctcg
     4741 gtacctttaa gaccaatgac ttacaaggca gctgtagatc ttagccactt tttaaaagaa
     4801 aaggggggac tggaagggct aattcactcc caacgaagac aagatctgct ttttgcttgt
     4861 actgggtctc tctggttaga ccagatctga gcctgggagc tctctggcta actagggaac
     4921 ccactgctta agcctcaata aagcttgcct tgagtgcttc aagtagtgtg tgcccgtctg
     4981 ttgtgtgact ctggtaacta gagatccctc agaccctttt agtcagtgtg gaaaatctct
     5041 agcagtagta gttcatgtca tcttattatt cagtatttat aacttgcaaa gaaatgaata
     5101 tcagagagtg agaggaactt gtttattgca gcttataatg gttacaaata aagcaatagc
     5161 atcacaaatt tcacaaataa agcatttttt tcactgcatt ctagttgtgg tttgtccaaa
     5221 ctcatcaatg tatcttatca tgtctggctc tagctatccc gcccctaact ccgcccatcc
     5281 cgcccctaac tccgcccagt tccgcccatt ctccgcccca tggctgacta atttttttta
     5341 tttatgcaga ggccgaggcc gcctcggcct ctgagctatt ccagaagtag tgaggaggct
     5401 tttttggagg cctagggacg tacccaattc gccctatagt gagtcgtatt acgcgcgctc
     5461 actggccgtc gttttacaac gtcgtgactg ggaaaaccct ggcgttaccc aacttaatcg
     5521 ccttgcagca catccccctt tcgccagctg gcgtaatagc gaagaggccc gcaccgatcg
     5581 cccttcccaa cagttgcgca gcctgaatgg cgaatgggnn nnnnnnnnnn nnnnnnnnnn
     5641 nnnnnnnnnn nnnnnnnnnn nnnnnnnnnn nnnnnnnnnn nnnnnnnnnn nnnnnnnnnn
     5701 nnnnnnnnnn nnnnnnnnnn nnnnnnnnnn nnnnnnnnnn nncnnnnnnn nnnnnnnnnn
     5761 nnnnnnnnnn nnnnnnnnnn nnnnnnnnnn nnnnnnnnnn nnnnnnnnnn nnnnnnnnnn
     5821 nnnnnnnnnn nnnnannnnn nnnnnnnnnn nnnnnnnnnn nnnnnnnnnn nnnnnnnnnn
     5881 nnnncctttg acgttggagt ccacgttctt taatagtgga ctcttgttcc aaactggaac
     5941 aacactcaac cctatctcgg tctattcttt tgatttataa gggattttgc cgatttcggc
     6001 ctattggtta aaaaatgagc tgatttaaca aaaatttaac gcgaatttta acaaaatatt
     6061 aacgcttaca atttaggtgg cacttttcgg ggaaatgtgc gcggaacccc tatttgttta
     6121 tttttctaaa tacattcaaa tatgtatccg ctcatgagac aataaccctg ataaatgctt
     6181 caataatatt gaaaaaggaa gagtatgagt attcaacatt tccgtgtcgc ccttattccc
     6241 ttttttgcgg cattttgcct tcctgttttt gctcacccag aaacgctggt gaaagtaaaa
     6301 gatgctgaag atcagttggg tgcacgagtg ggttacatcg aactggatct caacagcggt
     6361 aagatccttg agagttttcg ccccgaagaa cgttttccaa tgatgagcac ttttaaagtt
     6421 ctgctatgtg gcgcggtatt atcccgtatt gacgccgggc aagagcaact cggtcgccgc
     6481 atacactatt ctcagaatga cttggttgag tactcaccag tcacagaaaa gcatcttacg
     6541 gatggcatga cagtaagaga attatgcagt gctgccataa ccatgagtga taacactgcg
     6601 gccaacttac ttctgacaac gatcggagga ccgaaggagc taaccgcttt tttgcacaac
     6661 atgggggatc atgtaactcg ccttgatcgt tgggaaccgg agctgaatga agccatacca
     6721 aacgacgagc gtgacaccac gatgcctgta gcaatggcaa caacgttgcg caaactatta
     6781 actggcgaac tacttactct agcttcccgg caacaattaa tagactggat ggaggcggat
     6841 aaagttgcag gaccacttct gcgctcggcc cttccggctg gctggtttat tgctgataaa
     6901 tctggagccg gtgagcgtgg gtctcgcggt atcattgcag cactggggcc agatggtaag
     6961 ccctcccgta tcgtagttat ctacacgacg gggagtcagg caactatgga tgaacgaaat
     7021 agacagatcg ctgagatagg tgcctcactg attaagcatt ggtaactgtc agaccaagtt
     7081 tactcatata tactttagat tgatttaaaa cttcattttt aatttaaaag gatctaggtg
     7141 aagatccttt ttgataatct catgaccaaa atcccttaac gtgagttttc gttccactga
     7201 gcgtcagacc ccgtagaaaa gatcaaagga tcttcttgag atcctttttt tctgcgcgta
     7261 atctgctgct tgcaaacaaa aaaaccaccg ctaccagcgg tggtttgttt gccggatcaa
     7321 gagctaccaa ctctttttcc gaaggtaact ggcttcagca gagcgcagat accaaatact
     7381 gttcttctag tgtagccgta gttaggccac cacttcaaga actctgtagc accgcctaca
     7441 tacctcgctc tgctaatcct gttaccagtg gctgctgcca gtggcgataa gtcgtgtctt
     7501 accgggttgg actcaagacg atagttaccg gataaggcgc agcggtcggg ctgaacgggg
     7561 ggttcgtgca cacagcccag cttggagcga acgacctaca ccgaactgag atacctacag
     7621 cgtgagctat gagaaagcgc cacgcttccc gaagggagaa aggcggacag gtatccggta
     7681 agcggcaggg tcggaacagg agagcgcacg agggagcttc cagggggaaa cgcctggtat
     7741 ctttatagtc ctgtcgggtt tcgccacctc tgacttgagc gtcgattttt gtgatgctcg
     7801 tcaggggggc ggagcctatg gaaaaacgcc agcaacgcgg cctttttacg gttcctggcc
     7861 ttttgctggc cttttgctca catgttcttt cctgcgttat cccctgattc tgtggataac
     7921 cgtattaccg cctttgagtg agctgatacc gctcgccgca gccgaacgac cgagcgcagc
     7981 gagtcagtga gcgaggaagc ggaagagcgc ccaatacgca aaccgcctct ccccgcgcgt
     8041 tggccgattc attaatgcag ctggcacgac aggtttcccg actggaaagc gggcagtgag
     8101 cgcaacgcaa ttaatgtgag ttagctcact cattaggcac cccaggcttt acactttatg
     8161 cttccggctc gtatgttgtg tggaattgtg agcggataac aatttcacac aggaaacagc
     8221 tatgaccatg attacgccaa gcgcgcaatt aaccctcact aaagggaaca aaagctggag
     8281 ctgcaagctt ggccattgca tacgttgtat ccatatcata atatgtacat ttatattggc
     8341 tcatgtccaa cattaccgcc atgttgacat tgattattga ctagttatta atagtaatca
     8401 attacggggt cattagttca tagcccatat at
//
